Addgene plasmid #127539: Klf2-t2A-mCherry
Purpose: Expresses mouse Klf2 and mCherry via t2A linker.
Depositing lab: Jennifer Mitchell. Depositing organization: University of Toronto. Publication: KLF4 protein stability regulated by interaction with pluripotency transcription factors overrides transcriptional control. Dhaliwal NK, Abatti LE, Mitchell JA. Genes Dev. 2019 Jun 20. pii: gad.324319.119. doi: 10.1101/gad.324319.119. PubMed 31221664.
Backbone
  Vector backbone: pcDNA3.3-TOPO
  Backbone manufacturer: Invitrogen
  Backbone size w/o insert (bp): 5422
  Total vector size (bp): 7212
  Modifications to backbone: Inserted T2a-mCherry at 3' terminal of MCS.
  Vector type: Mammalian Expression
  Selectable markers: Neomycin (select with G418)
Growth in bacteria
  Bacterial resistance: Ampicillin, 100 μg/mL
  Growth temperature: 37°C
  Growth strain: DH5alpha
  Copy number: High Copy
Gene/Insert
  Gene/Insert name: Klf2 (alt name: Lklf)
  Species: M. musculus (mouse)
  Insert size (bp): 1790
  GenBank ID: NM_008452
  Entrez Gene: Klf2 (a.k.a. Lklf)
  Promoter: CMV
  Cloning method: Gibson Cloning
  Sequencing primers: 5′ CGCAAATGGGCGGTAGGCGTG; 3′ TTGGTCACCTTCAGCTTGG
Resource information
  A portion of this plasmid was derived from a plasmid made by: Klf2 was subcloned from Addgene Plasmid #66655
Terms and licenses: Academic/Nonprofit Terms; Industry Terms: Not Available to Industry
How to cite: Klf2-t2A-mCherry was a gift from Jennifer Mitchell (Addgene plasmid # 127539 ; http://n2t.net/addgene:127539 ; RRID:Addgene_127539)
