[The description below was written by a language model from this plasmid's Addgene catalogue record and pLannotate feature annotations shown in this document.]
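Description:
Klf2-t2A-mCherry is a 7.2 kb mammalian expression plasmid built on the pcDNA3.3-TOPO backbone, which was modified by placing a T2A-mCherry module at the 3' end of the cloning site. It is propagated in E. coli through a high-copy ColE1/pUC-type origin with ampicillin selection from the β-lactamase gene. It also carries an f1 origin and residual lac promoter/operator sequences from the backbone. For selection in mammalian cells, an SV40 enhancer/early promoter drives the neomycin phosphotransferase gene, terminated by an SV40 polyadenylation signal, conferring G418 resistance.

The payload is a single transcription unit under the human cytomegalovirus immediate-early enhancer and promoter. The mouse Klf2 (Lklf) coding sequence, subcloned from an earlier plasmid by Gibson assembly, lies upstream of mCherry, and the unit ends at the HSV thymidine kinase polyadenylation signal. The feature table does not annotate the T2A element itself, but the gap between the Klf2 and mCherry coding regions is consistent with the linker named in the catalogue entry. A T2A peptide causes ribosomal skipping during translation, so one mRNA yields KLF2 and the red fluorescent protein as separate polypeptides. KLF2 is left with a short C-terminal remnant of the 2A sequence.

This lets mCherry fluorescence report which cells express the transgene, and roughly how strongly, without fusing a bulky fluorophore to the transcription factor. The record gives the purpose simply as co-expression of mouse Klf2 and mCherry. The associated publication concerns KLF4 protein stability and its interactions with pluripotency transcription factors, though the specific experimental use of this construct is not detailed.
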