Features (pLannotate 1.2.2; 19 found; start..end, strand, type, name):
      1..380     +  enhancer       CMV enhancer: human cytomegalovirus immediate early enhancer
    381..584     +  promoter       CMV promoter: human cytomegalovirus (CMV) immediate early promoter
    680..1696    +  CDS            Klf2: KLF2_MOUSE - Also known as Lklf. Experimental evidence at protein level: Swiss-Prot protein existence level 1. Transcription factor that binds to the CACCC box in the promoter of target genes such as HBB/beta globin or NOV and activates their transcription. Might be involved in transcriptional regulation by modulating the binding of the RARA nuclear receptor to RARE DNA elements (By similarity). From Mus musculus (Mouse).
   1808..2512    +  CDS            mCherry: mCherry is a basic (constitutively fluorescent) red fluorescent protein published in 2004, derived from Discosoma sp.. It is reported to be a very rapidly-maturing monomer with low acid sensitivity.
   2593..2641    +  polyA_signal   HSV TK poly(A) signal: herpes simplex virus thymidine kinase polyadenylation signal (Cole and Stacy, 1985)
   2732..2748    -  polyA_signal   bGH poly(A) signal (fragment): bovine growth hormone polyadenylation signal
   2843..3271    +  rep_origin     f1 ori (sequence partly withheld): f1 bacteriophage origin of replication; arrow indicates direction of (+) strand synthesis
   3285..3614    +  promoter       SV40 promoter: SV40 enhancer and early promoter
   3681..4472    +  CDS            neo: KKA2_KLEPN - Also known as kan, nptII. Experimental evidence at protein level: Swiss-Prot protein existence level 1. Resistance to kanamycin, neomycin, paromomycin, ribostamycin, butirosin and gentamicin B. From Klebsiella pneumoniae.
   4498..4656    +  CDS            ble (fragment): BLE_KLEPN - Experimental evidence at protein level: Swiss-Prot protein existence level 1. Binding protein with a strong affinity to the bleomycin family of antibiotics. Binds to CL990; an antimitotic-antibiotic compound. From Klebsiella pneumoniae.
   4651..4772    +  polyA_signal   SV40 poly(A) signal: SV40 polyadenylation signal
   4845..4861    -  protein_bind   lac operator: The lac repressor binds to the lac operator to inhibit transcription in E. coli. This inhibition can be relieved by adding lactose or isopropyl-β-D-thiogalactopyranoside (IPTG). lac repressor encoded by lacI
   4869..4899    -  promoter       lac promoter: promoter for the E. coli lac operon
   4914..4935    -  protein_bind   CAP binding site: CAP binding activates transcription in the presence of cAMP. E. coli catabolite activator protein
   4948..5040    -  CDS            lacI (fragment): lac repressor; lacI; The lac repressor binds to the lac operator to inhibit transcription in E. coli. This inhibition can be relieved by adding lactose or isopropyl-β-D-thiogalactopyranoside (IPTG).
   5223..5811    -  rep_origin     ori: high-copy-number ColE1/pMB1/pBR322/pUC origin of replication
   5982..6842    -  CDS            AmpR: β-lactamase; bla; confers resistance to ampicillin, carbenicillin, and related antibiotics
   6843..6947    -  promoter       AmpR promoter: bla
   7006..7058    -  misc_feature   bom (fragment): basis of mobility region from pBR322
>Addgene plasmid #127539 | Klf2-t2A-mCherry | addgene full sequence | sequence record 259164 | Addgene NGS Result
GACATTGATTATTGACTAGTTATTAATAGTAATCAATTACGGGGTCATTAGTTCATAGCCCATATATGGA
GTTCCGCGTTACATAACTTACGGTAAATGGCCCGCCTGGCTGACCGCCCAACGACCCCCGCCCATTGACG
TCAATAATGACGTATGTTCCCATAGTAACGCCAATAGGGACTTTCCATTGACGTCAATGGGTGGAGTATT
TACGGTAAACTGCCCACTTGGCAGTACATCAAGTGTATCATATGCCAAGTACGCCCCCTATTGACGTCAA
TGACGGTAAATGGCCCGCCTGGCATTATGCCCAGTACATGACCTTATGGGACTTTCCTACTTGGCAGTAC
ATCTACGTATTAGTCATCGCTATTACCATGGTGATGCGGTTTTGGCAGTACATCAATGGGCGTGGATAGC
GGTTTGACTCACGGGGATTTCCAAGTCTCCACCCCATTGACGTCAATGGGAGTTTGTTTTGGCACCAAAA
TCAACGGGACTTTCCAAAATGTCGTAACAACTCCGCCCCATTGACGCAAATGGGCGGTAGGCGTGTACGG
TGGGAGGTCTATATAAGCAGAGCTCGTTTAGTGAACCGTCAGATCGCCTGGAGACGCCATCCACGCTGTT
TTGACCTCCATAGAAGACACCGGGACCGATCCAGCCTCCGGACTCTAGAATGGCGCTCAGCGAGCCTATC
TTGCCGTCCTTTGCCACTTTCGCCAGCCCGTGCGAGCGCGGCCTCCAGGAGCGCTGGCCGCGAAATGAAC
CCGAGGCGGGCGGCACGGATGAGGACCTAAACAACGTGTTGGACTTCATCCTCTCCATGGGATTGGACGG
TCTGGGCGCCGAGAATCCTCCCGAGCCCCCGCCGCAGCCCCCGCCGCCTGCCTTCTACTACCCGGAGCCG
GGTGCTCCGCCGCCCTACAGCATCCCCGCGGCCAGCCTGGGAACAGAGCTGCTGCGCCCCGACCTGGACC
CGCCTCAGGGGCCGGCTCTGCACGGCCGCTTCCTCCTTGCGCCTCCCGGGCGGCTAGTGAAGGCCGAGCC
CCCCGAGGTGGACGGCGGCGGCTACGGCTGCGCTCCGGGCCTGGCCCACGGACCGCGCGGGCTGAAGCTC
GAGGGCGCCCCAGGAGCGACAGGTGCATGCATGCGGGGTCCCGCCGGCCGCCCCCCGCCGCCCCCGGACA
CGCCGCCGCTCAGCCCCGACGGCCCCCTGCGCATCCCGGCGTCCGGTCCACGCAACCCGTTCCCGCCGCC
CTTCGGTCCCGGCCCCAGCTTCGGCGGCCCCGGCCCCGCGTTGCACTACGGGCCTCCCGCGCCTGGCGCC
TTCGGTCTTTTCGAGGACGCGGCGGCAGCGGCGGCGGCGCTGGGCTTGGCTCCACCTGCCACGCGCGGTC
TCCTCACGCCGCCCTCGTCCCCGCTGGAGCTGCTGGAGGCCAAGCCCAAACGCGGCCGCCGCTCCTGGCC
CCGCAAGCGCGCCGCCACACATACTTGCAGCTACACCAACTGCGGCAAGACCTACACCAAGAGCTCGCAC
CTAAAGGCGCATCTGCGTACACACACAGGTGAGAAGCCTTATCATTGCAACTGGGAAGGATGCGGCTGGA
AGTTCGCGCGCTCTGACGAGCTTACCCGCCACTACCGAAAGCACACAGGTCACAGACCCTTTCAGTGCCA
CTTGTGCGACCGGGCCTTCTCCAGGTCCGACCACCTGGCCTTGCACATGAAGCGACACATGGCTAGCGAG
GGCAGAGGAAGTCTTCTAACATGCGGTGACGTGGAGGAGAATCCCGGCCCTGGTACCGTGAGCAAGGGCG
AGGAGGATAACATGGCCATCATCAAGGAGTTCATGCGCTTCAAGGTGCACATGGAGGGCTCCGTGAACGG
CCACGAGTTCGAGATCGAGGGCGAGGGCGAGGGCCGCCCCTACGAGGGCACCCAGACCGCCAAGCTGAAG
GTGACCAAGGGTGGCCCCCTGCCCTTCGCCTGGGACATCCTGTCCCCTCAGTTCATGTACGGCTCCAAGG
CCTACGTGAAGCACCCCGCCGACATCCCCGACTACTTGAAGCTGTCCTTCCCCGAGGGCTTCAAGTGGGA
GCGCGTGATGAACTTCGAGGACGGCGGCGTGGTGACCGTGACCCAGGACTCCTCCCTGCAGGACGGCGAG
TTCATCTACAAGGTGAAGCTGCGCGGCACCAACTTCCCCTCCGACGGCCCCGTAATGCAGAAGAAGACCA
TGGGCTGGGATGCCTCCTCCGAGCGGATGTACCCCGAGGACGGCGCCCTGAAGGGCGAGATCAAGCAGAG
GCTGAAGCTGAAGGACGGCGGCCACTACGACGCTGAGGTCAAGACCACCTACAAGGCCAAGAAGCCCGTG
CAGCTGCCCGGCGCCTACAACGTCAACATCAAGTTGGACATCACCTCCCACAACGAGGACTACACCATCG
TGGAACAGTACGAACGCGCCGAGGGCCGCCACTCCACCGGCGGCATGGACGAGCTGTACAAGACCGGTTA
GTAATGAGTTTAAACGGGGGAGGCTAACTGAAACACGGAAGGAGACAATACCGGAAGGAACCCGCGCTAT
GACGGCAATAAAAAGACAGAATAAAACGCACGGGTGTTGGGTCGTTTGTTCATAAACGCGGGGTTCGGTC
CCAGGGCTGGCACTCTGTCGATACCCCACCGAGACCCCATTGGGGCCAATACGCCCGCGTTTCTTCCTTT
TCCCCACCCCACCCCCCAAGTTCGGGTGAAGGCCCAGGGCTCGCAGCCAACGTCGGGGCGGCAGGCCCTG
CCATAGCAGATCTGCGCAGCTGGGGCTCTAGGGGGTATCCCC
[124 nt withheld, positions 2843-2966]
C
[91 nt withheld, positions 2968-3058]
A
[49 nt withheld, positions 3060-3108]
CCTTTGACGTTGGAGTCCACGTTCTTT
[37 nt withheld, positions 3136-3172]
ACCCTATCTCGGTCTATTCTTTTGATTTATAAGGGATTTTGCCGATTTCGGCCTATTGGTTAAAAAATGA
GCTGATTTAACAAAAATTTAACGCGAATTAATTCTGTGGAATGTGTGTCAGTTAGGGTGTGGAAAGTCCC
CAGGCTCCCCAGCAGGCAGAAGTATGCAAAGCATGCATCTCAATTAGTCAGCAACCAGGTGTGGAAAGTC
CCCAGGCTCCCCAGCAGGCAGAAGTATGCAAAGCATGCATCTCAATTAGTCAGCAACCATAGTCCCGCCC
CTAACTCCGCCCATCCCGCCCCTAACTCCGCCCAGTTCCGCCCATTCTCCGCCCCATGGCTGACTAATTT
TTTTTATTTATGCAGAGGCCGAGGCCGCCTCTGCCTCTGAGCTATTCCAGAAGTAGTGAGGAGGCTTTTT
TGGAGGCCTAGGCTTTTGCAAAAAGCTCCCGGGAGCTTGTATATCCATTTTCGGATCTGATCAAGAGACA
GGATGAGGATCGTTTCGCATGATTGAACAAGATGGATTGCACGCAGGTTCTCCGGCCGCTTGGGTGGAGA
GGCTATTCGGCTATGACTGGGCACAACAGACAATCGGCTGCTCTGATGCCGCCGTGTTCCGGCTGTCAGC
GCAGGGGCGCCCGGTTCTTTTTGTCAAGACCGACCTGTCCGGTGCCCTGAATGAACTGCAGGACGAGGCA
GCGCGGCTATCGTGGCTGGCCACGACGGGCGTTCCTTGCGCAGCTGTGCTCGACGTTGTCACTGAAGCGG
GAAGGGACTGGCTGCTATTGGGCGAAGTGCCGGGGCAGGATCTCCTGTCATCTCACCTTGCTCCTGCCGA
GAAAGTATCCATCATGGCTGATGCAATGCGGCGGCTGCATACGCTTGATCCGGCTACCTGCCCATTCGAC
CACCAAGCGAAACATCGCATCGAGCGAGCACGTACTCGGATGGAAGCCGGTCTTGTCGATCAGGATGATC
TGGACGAAGAGCATCAGGGGCTCGCGCCAGCCGAACTGTTCGCCAGGCTCAAGGCGCGCATGCCCGACGG
CGAGGATCTCGTCGTGACCCATGGCGATGCCTGCTTGCCGAATATCATGGTGGAAAATGGCCGCTTTTCT
GGATTCATCGACTGTGGCCGGCTGGGTGTGGCGGACCGCTATCAGGACATAGCGTTGGCTACCCGTGATA
TTGCTGAAGAGCTTGGCGGCGAATGGGCTGACCGCTTCCTCGTGCTTTACGGTATCGCCGCTCCCGATTC
GCAGCGCATCGCCTTCTATCGCCTTCTTGACGAGTTCTTCTGAGCGGGACTCTGGGGTTCGCGAAATGAC
CGACCAAGCGACGCCCAACCTGCCATCACGAGATTTCGATTCCACCGCCGCCTTCTATGAAAGGTTGGGC
TTCGGAATCGTTTTCCGGGACGCCGGCTGGATGATCCTCCAGCGCGGGGATCTCATGCTGGAGTTCTTCG
CCCACCCCAACTTGTTTATTGCAGCTTATAATGGTTACAAATAAAGCAATAGCATCACAAATTTCACAAA
TAAAGCATTTTTTTCACTGCATTCTAGTTGTGGTTTGTCCAAACTCATCAATGTATCTTATCATGTCTGT
ATACCGTCGACCTCTAGCTAGAGCTTGGCGTAATCATGGTCATAGCTGTTTCCTGTGTGAAATTGTTATC
CGCTCACAATTCCACACAACATACGAGCCGGAAGCATAAAGTGTAAAGCCTGGGGTGCCTAATGAGTGAG
CTAACTCACATTAATTGCGTTGCGCTCACTGCCCGCTTTCCAGTCGGGAAACCTGTCGTGCCAGCTGCAT
TAATGAATCGGCCAACGCGCGGGGAGAGGCGGTTTGCGTATTGGGCGCTCTTCCGCTTCCTCGCTCACTG
ACTCGCTGCGCTCGGTCGTTCGGCTGCGGCGAGCGGTATCAGCTCACTCAAAGGCGGTAATACGGTTATC
CACAGAATCAGGGGATAACGCAGGAAAGAACATGTGAGCAAAAGGCCAGCAAAAGGCCAGGAACCGTAAA
AAGGCCGCGTTGCTGGCGTTTTTCCATAGGCTCCGCCCCCCTGACGAGCATCACAAAAATCGACGCTCAA
GTCAGAGGTGGCGAAACCCGACAGGACTATAAAGATACCAGGCGTTTCCCCCTGGAAGCTCCCTCGTGCG
CTCTCCTGTTCCGACCCTGCCGCTTACCGGATACCTGTCCGCCTTTCTCCCTTCGGGAAGCGTGGCGCTT
TCTCATAGCTCACGCTGTAGGTATCTCAGTTCGGTGTAGGTCGTTCGCTCCAAGCTGGGCTGTGTGCACG
AACCCCCCGTTCAGCCCGACCGCTGCGCCTTATCCGGTAACTATCGTCTTGAGTCCAACCCGGTAAGACA
CGACTTATCGCCACTGGCAGCAGCCACTGGTAACAGGATTAGCAGAGCGAGGTATGTAGGCGGTGCTACA
GAGTTCTTGAAGTGGTGGCCTAACTACGGCTACACTAGAAGAACAGTATTTGGTATCTGCGCTCTGCTGA
AGCCAGTTACCTTCGGAAAAAGAGTTGGTAGCTCTTGATCCGGCAAACAAACCACCGCTGGTAGCGGTGG
TTTTTTTGTTTGCAAGCAGCAGATTACGCGCAGAAAAAAAGGATCTCAAGAAGATCCTTTGATCTTTTCT
ACGGGGTCTGACGCTCAGTGGAACGAAAACTCACGTTAAGGGATTTTGGTCATGAGATTATCAAAAAGGA
TCTTCACCTAGATCCTTTTAAATTAAAAATGAAGTTTTAAATCAATCTAAAGTATATATGAGTAAACTTG
GTCTGACAGTTACCAATGCTTAATCAGTGAGGCACCTATCTCAGCGATCTGTCTATTTCGTTCATCCATA
GTTGCCTGACTCCCCGTCGTGTAGATAACTACGATACGGGAGGGCTTACCATCTGGCCCCAGTGCTGCAA
TGATACCGCGAGACCCACGCTCACCGGCTCCAGATTTATCAGCAATAAACCAGCCAGCCGGAAGGGCCGA
GCGCAGAAGTGGTCCTGCAACTTTATCCGCCTCCATCCAGTCTATTAATTGTTGCCGGGAAGCTAGAGTA
AGTAGTTCGCCAGTTAATAGTTTGCGCAACGTTGTTGCCATTGCTACAGGCATCGTGGTGTCACGCTCGT
CGTTTGGTATGGCTTCATTCAGCTCCGGTTCCCAACGATCAAGGCGAGTTACATGATCCCCCATGTTGTG
CAAAAAAGCGGTTAGCTCCTTCGGTCCTCCGATCGTTGTCAGAAGTAAGTTGGCCGCAGTGTTATCACTC
ATGGTTATGGCAGCACTGCATAATTCTCTTACTGTCATGCCATCCGTAAGATGCTTTTCTGTGACTGGTG
AGTACTCAACCAAGTCATTCTGAGAATAGTGTATGCGGCGACCGAGTTGCTCTTGCCCGGCGTCAATACG
GGATAATACCGCGCCACATAGCAGAACTTTAAAAGTGCTCATCATTGGAAAACGTTCTTCGGGGCGAAAA
CTCTCAAGGATCTTACCGCTGTTGAGATCCAGTTCGATGTAACCCACTCGTGCACCCAACTGATCTTCAG
CATCTTTTACTTTCACCAGCGTTTCTGGGTGAGCAAAAACAGGAAGGCAAAATGCCGCAAAAAAGGGAAT
AAGGGCGACACGGAAATGTTGAATACTCATACTCTTCCTTTTTCAATATTATTGAAGCATTTATCAGGGT
TATTGTCTCATGAGCGGATACATATTTGAATGTATTTAGAAAAATAAACAAATAGGGGTTCCGCGCACAT
TTCCCCGAAAAGTGCCACCTGACGTCGACGGATCGGGAGATCTCCCGATCCCCTATGGTGCACTCTCAGT
ACAATCTGCTCTGATGCCGCATAGTTAAGCCAGTATCTGCTCCCTGCTTGTGTGTTGGAGGTCGCTGAGT
AGTGCGCGAGCAAAATTTAAGCTACAACAAGGCAAGGCTTGACCGACAATTGCATGAAGAATCTGCTTAG
GGTTAGGCGTTTTGCGCTGCTTCGCGATGTACGGGCCAGATATACGCGTT
